>Addgene plasmid #108932 | pIRESh-GFPII-SM-Dlk1 | addgene full sequence | sequence record 243672 | Addgene NGS Result
AACGCCAGCAACGCGGCCTTTTTACGGTTCCTGGCCTTTTGCTGGCCTTTTGCTCACATGTTCTTTCCTG
CGTTATCCCCTGATTCTGTGGATAACCGTATTACCGCCAGGCGCGCCGCGATGTACGGGCCAGATTTACG
CGTTGACATTGATTATTGACTAGTTATTAATAGTAATCAATTACGGGGTCATTAGTTCATAGCCCATATA
TGGAGTTCCGCGTTACATAACTTACGGTAAATGGCCCGCCTGGCTGACCGCCCAACGACCCCCGCCCATT
GACGTCAATAATGACGTATGTTCCCATAGTAACGCCAATAGGGACTTTCCATTGACGTCAATGGGTGGAG
TATTTACGGTAAACTGCCCACTTGGCAGTACATCAAGTGTATCATATGCCAAGTACGCCCCCTATTGACG
TCAATGACGGTAAATGGCCCGCCTGGCATTATGCCCAGTACATGACCTTATGGGACTTTCCTACTTGGCA
GTACATCTACGTATTAGTCATCGCTATTACCATGGTGATGCGGTTTTGGCAGTACATCAATGGGCGTGGA
TAGCGGTTTGACTCACGGGGATTTCCAAGTCTCCACCCCATTGACGTCAATGGGAGTTTGTTTTGGCACC
AAAATCAACGGGACTTTCCAAAATGTCGTAACAACTCCGCCCCATTGAAGCAAATGGGCGGTAGGCGTGT
ACGGTGGGAGGTCTATATAAGCAGAGCTCTCTGGCTAACTAGAGAACCCACTGCTTACTGGCTTATCGAA
ATTAATACGACTCACTATAGGGAGACCCAAGCTTCTGGAGGCCCGGGCTTTCAGGGTACCGAAGAAGGAT
CCAAGGAGGAATTCGGCACGAGGCGCCCCGGTGCAACCCTGGCTTTCTTCCCGCTGGACGCCCGTGCCCC
CTTCGTGGTCCGCAACCAGAAGCCCAGCGCAGCCCCCGGAGCAGCCCCTGCACCGCCTCCGCTCCCCGGA
CCGCGACCCAGGCCGCCCCGAGATGATCGCGACCGGAGCCCTCCTGCGCGTCCTCTTGCTCCTGCTGGCT
TTCGGCCACAGCACCTATGGGGCTGAATGCGACCCACCCTGTGACCCCCAGTATGGATTCTGCGAGGCTG
ACAATGTCTGCAGGTGCCATGTTGGCTGGGAGGGTCCCCTCTGTGACAAGTGTGTAACTGCCCCTGGCTG
TGTCAATGGAGTCTGCAAGGAACCATGGCAGTGCATCTGCAAGGATGGCTGGGACGGGAAATTCTGCGAA
ATAGACGTTCGGGCTTGCACCTCAACCCCCTGCGCCAACAATGGAACTTGCGTGGACCTGGAGAAAGGCC
AGTACGAATGCTCCTGCACACCTGGGTTCTCTGGAAAGGACTGCCAGCACAAGGCTGGGCCCTGCGTGAT
CAATGGTTCTCCCTGCCAGCACGGAGGCGCCTGCGTGGATGATGAGGGCCAGGCCTCGCATGCTTCCTGC
CTGTGCCCCCCTGGCTTCTCAGGCAACTTCTGTGAGATCGTAGCCGCAACCAACAGCTGTACCCCTAACC
CATGCGAGAACGATGGCGTCTGCACCGACATCGGGGGTGACTTCCGTTGCCGCTGCCCAGCTGGATTCGT
CGACAAGACCTGCAGCCGCCCGGTGAGCAACTGCGCCAGTGGCCCGTGCCAGAACGGGGGCACCTGCCTC
CAGCACACCCAGGTGAGCTTCGAGTGTCTGTGCAAGCCCCCGTTCATGGGTCCCACGTGCGCGAAGAAGC
GCGGGGCTAGCCCCGTGCAGGTCACCCACCTGCCCAGCGGCTATGGGCTCACCTACCGCCTGACCCCCGG
GGTGCACGAGCTGCCTGTTCAGCAGCCCGAGCAACACATCCTGAAGGTGTCCATGAAAGAGCTGAACAAG
AGTACCCCTCTCCTCACCGAGGGACAGGCCATCTGCTTCACCATCCTGGGCGTGCTCACCAGCCTGGTGG
TGCTGGGCACCGTGGCCATCGTCTTTCTCAACAAGTGCGAAACCTGGGTGTCCAACCTGCGCTACAACCA
CATGCTTCGCAAGAAGAAGAACCTCCTGTTGCAGTATAACAGCGGCGAGGAGCTGGCGGTCAATATCATC
TTCCCCGAGAAGATTGACATGACCACTTTCAACAAGGAGGCTGGTGATGAGGAGATCATCCATCACACTG
GCGGCCGCGACTACAAGGATGACGATGACAAGGATTACAAAGACGACGATGATAAGGACTATAAGGATGA
TGACGACAAATAATAGCAATTCCTCGACGACTGCATAGGGTTACCCCCCTCTCCCTCCCCCCCCCCTAAC
GTTACTGGCCGAAGCCGCTTGGAATAAGGCCGGTGTGCGTTTGTCTATATGTTATTTTCCACCATATTGC
CGTCTTTTGGCAATGTGAGGGCCCGGAAACCTGGCCCTGTCTTCTTGACGAGCATTCCTAGGGGTCTTTC
CCCTCTCGCCAAAGGAATGCAAGGTCTGTTGAATGTCGTGAAGGAAGCAGTTCCTCTGGAAGCTTCTTGA
AGACAAACAACGTCTGTAGCGACCCTTTGCAGGCAGCGGAACCCCCCACCTGGCGACAGGTGCCTCTGCG
GCCAAAAGCCACGTGTATAAGATACACCTGCAAAGGCGGCACAACCCCAGTGCCACGTTGTGAGTTGGAT
AGTTGTGGAAAGAGTCAAATGGCTCTCCTCAAGCGTATTCAACAAGGGGCTGAAGGATGCCCAGAAGGTA
CCCCATTGTATGGGATCTGATCTGGGGCCTCGGTGCACATGCTTTACATGTGTTTAGTCGAGGTTAAAAA
ACGTCTAGGCCCCCCGAACCACGGGGACGTGGTTTTCCTTTGAAAAACACGATGATAATGACCATGGTGA
GCAAGCAGATCCTGAAGAACACCGGCCTGCAGGAGATCATGAGCTTCAAGGTGAACCTGGAGGGCGTGGT
GAACAACCACGTGTTCACCATGGAGGGCTGCGGCAAGGGCAACATCCTGTTCGGCAACCAGCTGGTGCAG
ATCCGCGTGACCAAGGGCGCCCCCCTGCCCTTCGCCTTCGACATCCTGAGCCCCGCCTTCCAGTACGGCA
ACCGCACCTTCACCAAGTACCCCGAGGACATCAGCGACTTCTTCATCCAGAGCTTCCCCGCCGGCTTCGT
GTACGAGCGCACCCTGCGCTACGAGGACGGCGGCCTGGTGGAGATCCGCAGCGACATCAACCTGATCGAG
GGGATGTTCGTGTACCGCGTGGAGTACAAGGGCCGCAACTTCCCCAACGACGGCCCCGTGATGAAGAAGA
CCATCACCGGCCTGCAGCCCAGCTTCGAGGTGGTGTACATGAACGACGGCGTGCTGGTGGGCCAGGTGAT
CCTGGTGTACCGCCTGAACAGCGGCAAGTTCTACAGCTGCCACATGCGCACCCTGATGAAGAGCAAGGGC
GTGGTGAAGGACTTCCCCGAGTACCACTTCATCCAGCACCGCCTGGAGAAGACCTACGTGGAGGACGGCG
GCTTCGTAGAGCAGCACGAGACCGCCATCGCCCAGCTGACCAGCCTGGGCAAGCCCCTGGGCAGCCTGCA
CGAGTGGGTGTAAGCTCGAGCATGCATCTAGAGGGCCCTATTCCCTTTAGTGAGGGTTAATTGCTAGAGC
TCGCTGATCAGCCTCGACTGTGCCTTCTAGTTGCCAGCCATCTGTTGTTTGCCCCTCCCCCGTGCCTTCC
TTGACCCTGGAAGGTGCCACTCTCACTGTCCTTTCCTAATAAAATGAGGAAATTGCATCGCATTGTCTGA
GTAGGTGTCATTCTATTCTGGGGGGTGGGGTGGGGCAGGACAGCAAGGGGGAGGATTGGGAAGACAATAG
CAGGCATGCTGGGGCGCCGGCGCGCGTAAATTGTAAGCGTTAATATTTTGTTAAAATTCGCGTTAAATTT
TTGTTAAATCAGCTCATTTTTTAACCAATAGGCCGAAATCGGCAAAATCCCTTATAAATCAAAAGAATAG
ACCGAGATAGGGT
[37 nt withheld, positions 4004-4040]
AAAGAACGTGGACTCCAACGTCAAAGG
[49 nt withheld, positions 4068-4116]
T
[91 nt withheld, positions 4118-4208]
G
[124 nt withheld, positions 4210-4333]
CAGGTGGCACTTTTCGGGGAAATGTGCGCGGAACCCCTATTTGTTTATTTTTCTAAATACATTCAAATAT
GTATCCGCTCATGAGACAATAACCCTGATAAATGCTTCAATAATATTGAAAAAGGAAGAATCCTGAGGCG
GAAAGAACCAGCTGTGGAATGTGTGTCAGTTAGGGTGTGGAAAGTCCCCAGGCTCCCCAGCAGGCAGAAG
TATGCAAAGCATGCATCTCAATTAGTCAGCAACCAGGTGTGGAAAGTCCCCAGGCTCCCCAGCAGGCAGA
AGTATGCAAAGCATGCATCTCAATTAGTCAGCAACCATAGTCCCGCCCCTAACTCCGCCCAGTTCCGCCC
ATTCTCCGCCCCATGGCTGACTAATTTTTTTTATTTATGCAGAGGCCGAGGCCGCCTCGGCCTCTGAGCT
ATTCCAGAAGTAGTGAGGAGGCTTTTTTGGAGGCCTAGGCTTTTGCAAAGATCGATCAAGAGACAGGATG
AGGATCGTTTCGCATGATTGAACAAGATGGATTGCACGCAGGTTCTCCGGCCGCTTGGGTGGAGAGGCTA
TTCGGCTATGACTGGGCACAACAGACAATCGGCTGCTCTGATGCCGCCGTGTTCCGGCTGTCAGCGCAGG
GGCGCCCGGTTCTTTTTGTCAAGACCGACCTGTCCGGTGCCCTGAATGAACTGCAAGACGAGGCAGCGCG
GCTATCGTGGCTGGCCACGACGGGCGTTCCTTGCGCAGCTGTGCTCGACGTTGTCACTGAAGCGGGAAGG
GACTGGCTGCTATTGGGCGAAGTGCCGGGGCAGGATCTCCTGTCATCTCACCTTGCTCCTGCCGAGAAAG
TATCCATCATGGCTGATGCAATGCGGCGGCTGCATACGCTTGATCCGGCTACCTGCCCATTCGACCACCA
AGCGAAACATCGCATCGAGCGAGCACGTACTCGGATGGAAGCCGGTCTTGTCGATCAGGATGATCTGGAC
GAAGAACATCAGGGGCTCGCGCCAGCCGAACTGTTCGCCAGGCTCAAGGCGAGCATGCCCGACGGCGAGG
ATCTCGTCGTGACCCATGGCGATGCCTGCTTGCCGAATATCATGGTGGAAAATGGCCGCTTTTCTGGATT
CATCGACTGTGGCCGGCTGGGTGTGGCGGACCGCTATCAGGACATAGCGTTGGCTACCCGTGATATTGCT
GAAGAACTTGGCGGCGAATGGGCTGACCGCTTCCTCGTGCTTTACGGTATCGCCGCTCCCGATTCGCAGC
GCATCGCCTTCTATCGCCTTCTTGACGAGTTCTTCTGAGCGGGACTCTGGGGTTCGAAATGACCGACCAA
GCGACGCCCAACCTGCCATCACGAGATTTCGATTCCACCGCCGCCTTCTATGAAAGGTTGGGCTTCGGAA
TCGTTTTCCGGGACGCCGGCTGGATGATCCTCCAGCGCGGGGATCTCATGCTGGAGTTCTTCGCCCACCC
TAGGGGGAGGCTAACTGAAACACGGAAGGAGACAATACCGGAAGGAACCCGCGCTATGACGGCAATAAAA
AGACAGAATAAAACGCACGGTGTTGGGTCGTTTGTTCATAAACGCGGGGTTCGGTCCCAGGGCTGGCACT
CTGTCGATACCCCACCGAGACCCCATTGGGGCCAATACGCCCGCGTTTCTTCCTTTTCCCCACCCCACCC
CCCAAGTTCGGGTGAAGGCCCAGGGCTCGCAGCCAACGTCGGGGCGGCAGGCCCTGCCATAGCCTCAGGT
TACTCATATATACTTTAGATTGATTTAAAACTTCATTTTTAATTTAAAAGGATCTAGGTGAAGATCCTTT
TTGATAATCTCATGACCAAAATCCCTTAACGTGAGTTTTCGTTCCACTGAGCGTCAGACCCCGTAGAAAA
GATCAAAGGATCTTCTTGAGATCCTTTTTTTCTGCGCGTAATCTGCTGCTTGCAAACAAAAAAACCACCG
CTACCAGCGGTGGTTTGTTTGCCGGATCAAGAGCTACCAACTCTTTTTCCGAAGGTAACTGGCTTCAGCA
GAGCGCAGATACCAAATACTGTTCTTCTAGTGTAGCCGTAGTTAGGCCACCACTTCAAGAACTCTGTAGC
ACCGCCTACATACCTCGCTCTGCTAATCCTGTTACCAGTGGCTGCTGCCAGTGGCGATAAGTCGTGTCTT
ACCGGGTTGGACTCAAGACGATAGTTACCGGATAAGGCGCAGCGGTCGGGCTGAACGGGGGGTTCGTGCA
CACAGCCCAGCTTGGAGCGAACGACCTACACCGAACTGAGATACCTACAGCGTGAGCTATGAGAAAGCGC
CACGCTTCCCGAAGGGAGAAAGGCGGACAGGTATCCGGTAAGCGGCAGGGTCGGAACAGGAGAGCGCACG
AGGGAGCTTCCAGGGGGAAACGCCTGGTATCTTTATAGTCCTGTCGGGTTTCGCCACCTCTGACTTGAGC
GTCGATTTTTGTGATGCTCGTCAGGGGGGCGGAGCCTATGGAAA
Features (pLannotate 1.2.2; 22 found; start..end, strand, type, name):
     48..107     +  rep_origin     RSF ori (fragment): Plasmids containing the RSF 1030 origin of replication can be propagated in E. coli cells that contain additional plasmids with compatible origins.
    145..524     +  enhancer       CMV enhancer: human cytomegalovirus immediate early enhancer
    597..614     -  promoter       CMV promoter (fragment): human cytomegalovirus (CMV) immediate early promoter
    684..728     +  promoter       CMVd3 promoter: truncated human cytomegalovirus (CMV) immediate early promoter that yields strongly reduced expression relative to the full-length promoter
    724..757     +  LTR            5' LTR (truncated) (fragment): truncated 5' long terminal repeat (LTR) from HIV-1
    773..791     +  promoter       T7 promoter: promoter for bacteriophage T7 RNA polymerase
   1003..2157    +  CDS            Dlk1: DLK1_MOUSE - Also known as Dlk, Pref1, Scp-1. Experimental evidence at protein level: Swiss-Prot protein existence level 1. May have a role in neuroendocrine differentiation. Inhibits adipocyte differentiation. From Mus musculus (Mouse).
   2182..2202    +  CDS            FLAG (fragment): FLAG® epitope tag, followed by an enterokinase cleavage site
   2286..2858    +  misc_feature   IRES: internal ribosome entry site (IRES) of the encephalomyocarditis virus (EMCV)
   2864..3583    +  CDS            hrGFP: humanized Renilla green fluorescent protein mammalian codon-optimized
   3614..3632    -  promoter       T3 promoter: promoter for bacteriophage T3 RNA polymerase
   3658..3864    +  polyA_signal   bGH poly(A) signal: bovine growth hormone polyadenylation signal
   3905..4333    -  rep_origin     f1 ori (sequence partly withheld): f1 bacteriophage origin of replication; arrow indicates direction of (+) strand synthesis
   4360..4462    +  promoter       AmpR promoter: bla
   4507..4578    +  promoter       SV40 promoter (fragment): SV40 enhancer and early promoter
   4579..4650    +  promoter       SV40 promoter (fragment): SV40 enhancer and early promoter
   4654..4788    +  rep_origin     SV40 ori: SV40 origin of replication
   4837..5631    +  CDS            NeoR/KanR: aminoglycoside phosphotransferase from Tn5; aph(3')-II (or nptII); confers resistance to neomycin, kanamycin, and G418 (Geneticin®)
   5652..5804    +  CDS            ble (fragment): BLE_KLEPN - Experimental evidence at protein level: Swiss-Prot protein existence level 1. Binding protein with a strong affinity to the bleomycin family of antibiotics. Binds to CL990; an antimitotic-antibiotic compound. From Klebsiella pneumoniae.
   5863..5910    +  polyA_signal   HSV TK poly(A) signal: herpes simplex virus thymidine kinase polyadenylation signal (Cole and Stacy, 1985)
   6001..6017    -  polyA_signal   bGH poly(A) signal (fragment): bovine growth hormone polyadenylation signal
   6239..6827    +  rep_origin     ori: high-copy-number ColE1/pMB1/pBR322/pUC origin of replication
