[The description below was written by a language model from this plasmid's Addgene catalogue record and pLannotate feature annotations shown in this document.]
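Description:
pIRESh-GFPII-SM-Dlk1 is a 6.8 kb mammalian expression plasmid built on the pIRESh-GFPII backbone and carrying the mouse Dlk1 gene (Delta-like homologue 1, also known as Pref-1), described in the record as the full-length isoform. It is maintained in E. coli through a high-copy ColE1/pUC-type origin and selected with kanamycin. The resistance gene is the Tn5 NeoR/KanR aminoglycoside phosphotransferase, placed behind both a bacterial (bla) promoter and the SV40 early promoter/origin and followed by an HSV TK polyadenylation signal. The same cassette can therefore in principle support G418 selection in mammalian cells. An f1 origin is also present. Several small annotated fragments (RSF ori, truncated HIV-1 LTR, ble) are probably short sequence matches rather than functional parts.

The expression unit is bicistronic. The CMV immediate-early enhancer and promoter region drives a transcript that encodes the Dlk1 open reading frame, followed closely by a partial FLAG epitope annotation. Whether this epitope is in frame with Dlk1 cannot be judged from the table. Downstream lie an EMCV IRES and humanized Renilla GFP (hrGFP), and the transcript ends at a bGH polyadenylation signal. T7 and T3 promoters flank the cassette. Although the catalogue lists GFPII as a tag or fusion, the annotated layout indicates that hrGFP is translated separately from the IRES. It would thus act as a co-expressed fluorescent marker of transfected cells rather than as a fusion to Dlk1. The construct is suited to overexpressing Dlk1 in mammalian cells while identifying or sorting expressing cells by green fluorescence. The associated work concerns Dlk1 imprinting and postnatal neurogenesis in neural stem cells and niche astrocytes.
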