Addgene plasmid #108932: pIRESh-GFPII-SM-Dlk1
Purpose: GFP-tagged vector expressing full length isoform of Dlk1
Depositing lab: Anne Ferguson-Smith. Depositing organization: University of Cambridge. Publication: Postnatal loss of Dlk1 imprinting in stem cells and niche astrocytes regulates neurogenesis. Ferron SR, Charalambous M, Radford E, McEwen K, Wildner H, Hind E, Morante-Redolat JM, Laborda J, Guillemot F, Bauer SR, Farinas I, Ferguson-Smith AC. Nature. 2011 Jul 20;475(7356):381-5. doi: 10.1038/nature10229. PubMed 21776083.
Backbone
  Vector backbone: pIRESh-GFPII
  Backbone manufacturer: Invitrogen
  Vector type: Mammalian Expression
Growth in bacteria
  Bacterial resistance: Kanamycin, 50 μg/mL
  Growth temperature: 37°C
  Growth strain: DH5alpha
  Copy number: Unknown
Gene/Insert
  Gene/Insert name: Dlk1 (alt name: Notch ligand Delta-like homologue 1)
  Species: M. musculus (mouse)
  Entrez Gene: Dlk1 (a.k.a. DLK-1, DlkI, FA1, Ly107, Peg9, SCP1, ZOG, pG2, pref-1)
  Tag / fusion protein: GFPII
  Cloning method: Unknown
  Sequencing primers: 5′ unknown
Terms and licenses: Academic/Nonprofit Terms; Industry Terms: Not Available to Industry
How to cite: pIRESh-GFPII-SM-Dlk1 was a gift from Anne Ferguson-Smith (Addgene plasmid # 108932 ; http://n2t.net/addgene:108932 ; RRID:Addgene_108932)
